>Addgene plasmid #21629 | pMIG-mGATA3 | addgene partial sequence | sequence record 27144 | 21629 with pLXSN-5
GCCCTCACTCCTTCTCTAGGCGCCGGAATTAGATCTTCGCCACCGAGGACATGGAGGTGACTGCGGACCA
GCCGCGCTGGGTGAGCCACCATCACCCCGCGGTCCTCAACGGTCAGCACCCAGACACGCACCACCCGGGC
CTCGGCCATTCGTACATGGAAGCTCAGTATCCGCTGACGGAAGAGGTGGACGTACTTTTTAACATCGATG
GTCAAGGCAACCACGTCCCGTCCTACTACGGAAACTCCGTCAGGGCTACGGTGCAGAGGTATCCTCCGAC
CCACCACGGGAGCCAGGTATGCCGCCCGCCTCTGCTGCACGGATCTCTGCCCTGGCTGGATGGCGGCAAA
GCCCTGAGCAGCCACCACACCGCCTCGCCCTGGAACCTCAGCCCCTTCTCCAAGACGTCCATCCACCACG
GCTCTCCGGGGCCTCTGTCCGTTTACCCTCCGGCTTCATCCTCTTCTCTGGCGGCCGGCCACTCCAGTCC
TCATCTCTTCACCTTCCCGCCCACCCCGCCGAAAGACGTCTCCCCAGACCCGTCGCTGTCCACCCCGGGA
TCCGCCGGGTCGGCCAGGCAAGATGAGAAAGAGTGCCTCAAGTATCAGG
