>Addgene plasmid #21629 | pMIG-mGATA3 | addgene partial sequence | sequence record 27145 | EGFP-N 5'-CGTCGCCGTCCAGCTCGACCAG-3'
GGACTCCGGTGACGCTCCTCGCCCTTGCTCACCATGGTTGTGGCCATATTATCATCGTGTTTTTCAAAGG
AAAACCACGTCCCCGTGGTTCGGGGGGCCTAGACGTTTTTTTAACCTCGACTAAACACATGTAAAGCATG
TGCACCGAGGCCCCAGATCAGATCCCATACAATGGGGTACCTTCTGGGCATCCTTCAGCCCCTTGTTGAA
TACGCTTGAGGAGAGCCATTTGACTCTTTCCACAACTATCCAACTCACAACGTGGCACTGGGGTTGTGCC
GCCTTTGCAGGTGTATCTTATACACGTGGCTTTTGGCCGCAGAGGCACCTGTCGCCAGGTGGGGGGTTCC
GCTGCCTGCAAAGGGTCGCTACAGACGTTGTTTGTCTTCAAGAAGCTTCCAGAGGAACTGCTTCCTTCAC
GACATTCAACAGACCTTGCATTCCTTTGGCGAGAGGGGAAAGACCCCTAGGAATGCTCGTCAAGAAGACA
GGGCCAGGTTTCCGGGCCCTCACATTGCCAAAAGACGGCAATATGGTGGAAAATAACATATAGACAAACG
CACACCGGCCTTATTCCAAGCGGCTTCGGCCAGTAACGTTAGGGGGGGGGGAGGGAGAGGGGGGGGGGGG
GGGGTGGGTTTCAATTAATGGTGGCCTGACCGTGCCCAGCTGCCTGGTCGCACTGCAAGCTGCGCCTGGT
CCCCATGTTGATGCATGCAGTGCAGCTCCAGCCCACGCCGTTGCCGCCATGCCA
