[The description below was written by a language model from this plasmid's Addgene catalogue record.]
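Description:
pMIG-mGATA3 is a retroviral mammalian expression plasmid built on the pMIG-W backbone (about 7.2 kb without insert), carrying the wild-type mouse Gata3 coding sequence (GATA binding protein 3; roughly 1.3 kb, no mutations recorded). The insert was placed by restriction cloning between BglII at the 5′ end and EcoRI at the 3′ end; whether these sites survived cloning is not recorded. In bacteria the plasmid is selected with ampicillin and is described as low copy. No feature table accompanies the entry, so the origin of replication, LTRs, packaging signal and other backbone elements are not itemised. The promoter driving the insert is also not stated, although in retroviral vectors of this type expression normally comes from the 5′ LTR.

The record lists GFP as a C-terminal tag located on the backbone. MIG-family vectors conventionally carry an IRES-GFP cassette downstream of the cloning site, in which case GFP would be co-expressed from the same transcript as a separate marker protein rather than fused to GATA3. The catalogue fields do not spell this out, so the exact arrangement should be confirmed from the sequence. Either way, GFP provides a fluorescent readout for identifying or sorting transduced cells.

The construct is meant to be packaged into retroviral particles for stable delivery and enforced expression of mouse GATA-3 in mammalian cells. The associated publication concerns the role of GATA-3 in tumor differentiation and dissemination in a luminal breast cancer model, which fits its use in restoring or overexpressing GATA-3 in mammary tumor cells. Part of the plasmid derives from an earlier GATA-3 construct made for studies of allergic inflammation.
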