Addgene plasmid #21629: pMIG-mGATA3
Depositing lab: Zena Werb. Depositing organization: University of California, San Francisco (UCSF). Publication: GATA-3 links tumor differentiation and dissemination in a luminal breast cancer model. Kouros-Mehr H, Bechis SK, Slorach EM, Littlepage LE, Egeblad M, Ewald AJ, Pai SY, Ho IC, Werb Z. Cancer Cell. 2008 Feb . 13(2):141-52. 10.1016/j.ccr.2008.01.011 PubMed 18242514.
Backbone
  Vector backbone: pMIG-W
  Backbone manufacturer: Plasmid #12282
  Backbone size w/o insert (bp): 7166
  Vector type: Mammalian Expression, Retroviral
Growth in bacteria
  Bacterial resistance: Ampicillin, 100 μg/mL
  Growth temperature: 37°C
  Growth strain: DH5alpha
  Growth instructions: Slow growing--may need to incubate for up to 48hrs
  Copy number: Low Copy
Gene/Insert
  Gene/Insert name: GATA3 (alt name: GATA binding protein 3)
  Species: M. musculus (mouse)
  Insert size (bp): 1300
  Mutation: None
  GenBank ID: NM_008091
  Entrez Gene: Gata3 (a.k.a. Gata-3, jal)
  Tag / fusion protein: GFP (C terminal on backbone)
  Cloning method: Restriction Enzyme; 5′ cloning site BglII (unknown if destroyed); 3′ cloning site EcoRI (unknown if destroyed)
  Sequencing primers: 5′ pLXSN 5'
Resource information
  A portion of this plasmid was derived from a plasmid made by: Zhang, D.H., Yang, L., Cohn, L., Parkyn, L., Homer, R., Ray, P., and Ray, A. (1999). Inhibition of allergic inflammation in a murine model of asthma by expression of a dominant-negative mutant of GATA-3. Immunity 11, 473–482.
Terms and licenses: Academic/Nonprofit Terms; Industry Terms: Not Available to Industry
How to cite: pMIG-mGATA3 was a gift from Zena Werb (Addgene plasmid # 21629)
